>Addgene plasmid #196211 | GB1-A11(2-196, G175R)-Strep | addgene full sequence | sequence record 389417 | Addgene NGS Result
TCAAGAGCTACCAACTCTTTTTCCGAAGGTAACTGGCTTCAGCAGAGCGCAGATACCAAATACTGTCCTT
CTAGTGTAGCCGTAGTTAGGCCACCACTTCAAGAACTCTGTAGCACCGCCTACATACCTCGCTCTGCTAA
TCCTGTTACCAGTGGCTGCTGCCAGTGGCGATAAGTCGTGTCTTACCGGGTTGGACTCAAGACGATAGTT
ACCGGATAAGGCGCAGCGGTCGGGCTGAACGGGGGGTTCGTGCACACAGCCCAGCTTGGAGCGAACGACC
TACACCGAACTGAGATACCTACAGCGTGAGCTATGAGAAAGCGCCACGCTTCCCGAAGGGAGAAAGGCGG
ACAGGTATCCGGTAAGCGGCAGGGTCGGAACAGGAGAGCGCACGAGGGAGCTTCCAGGGGGAAACGCCTG
GTATCTTTATAGTCCTGTCGGGTTTCGCCACCTCTGACTTGAGCGTCGATTTTTGTGATGCTCGTCAGGG
GGGCGGAGCCTATGGAAAAACGCCAGCAACGCGGCCTTTTTACGGTTCCTGGCCTTTTGCTGGCCTTTTG
CTCACATGTTCTTTCCTGCGTTATCCCCTGATTCTGTGGATAACCGTATTACCGCCTTTGAGTGAGCTGA
TACCGCTCGCCGCAGCCGAACGACCGAGCGCAGCGAGTCAGTGAGCGAGGAAGCGGAAGAGCGCCTGATG
CGGTATTTTCTCCTTACGCATCTGTGCGGTATTTCACACCGCAATGGTGCACTCTCAGTACAATCTGCTC
TGATGCCGCATAGTTAAGCCAGTATACACTCCGCTATCGCTACGTGACTGGGTCATGGCTGCGCCCCGAC
ACCCGCCAACACCCGCTGACGCGCCCTGACGGGCTTGTCTGCTCCCGGCATCCGCTTACAGACAAGCTGT
GACCGTCTCCGGGAGCTGCATGTGTCAGAGGTTTTCACCGTCATCACCGAAACGCGCGAGGCAGCTGCGG
TAAAGCTCATCAGCGTGGTCGTGAAGCGATTCACAGATGTCTGCCTGTTCATCCGCGTCCAGCTCGTTGA
GTTTCTCCAGAAGCGTTAATGTCTGGCTTCTGATAAAGCGGGCCATGTTAAGGGCGGTTTTTTCCTGTTT
GGTCACTGATGCCTCCGTGTAAGGGGGATTTCTGTTCATGGGGGTAATGATACCGATGAAACGAGAGAGG
ATGCTCACGATACGGGTTACTGATGATGAACATGCCCGGTTACTGGAACGTTGTGAGGGTAAACAACTGG
CGGTATGGATGCGGCGGGACCAGAGAAAAATCACTCAGGGTCAATGCCAGCGCTTCGTTAATACAGATGT
AGGTGTTCCACAGGGTAGCCAGCAGCATCCTGCGATGCAGATCCGGAACATAATGGTGCAGGGCGCTGAC
TTCCGCGTTTCCAGACTTTACGAAACACGGAAACCGAAGACCATTCATGTTGTTGCTCAGGTCGCAGACG
TTTTGCAGCAGCAGTCGCTTCACGTTCGCTCGCGTATCGGTGATTCATTCTGCTAACCAGTAAGGCAACC
CCGCCAGCCTAGCCGGGTCCTCAACGACAGGAGCACGATCATGCGCACCCGTGGCCAGGACCCAACGCTG
CCCGAGATGCGCCGCGTGCGGCTGCTGGAGATGGCGGACGCGATGGATATGTTCTGCCAAGGGTTGGTTT
GCGCATTCACAGTTCTCCGCAAGAATTGATTGGCTCCAATTCTTGGAGTGGTGAATCCGTTAGCGAGGTG
CCGCCGGCTTCCATTCAGGTCGAGGTGGCCCGGCTCCATGCACCGCGACGCAACGCGGGGAGGCAGACAA
GGTATAGGGCGGCGCCTACAATCCATGCCAACCCGTTCCATGTGCTCGCCGAGGCGGCATAAATCGCCGT
GACGATCAGCGGTCCAATGATCGAAGTTAGGCTGGTAAGAGCCGCGAGCGATCCTTGAAGCTGTCCCTGA
TGGTCGTCATCTACCTGCCTGGACAGCATGGCCTGCAACGCGGGCATCCCGATGCCGCCGGAAGCGAGAA
GAATCATAATGGGGAAGGCCATCCAGCCTCGCGTCGCGAACGCCAGCAAGACGTAGCCCAGCGCGTCGGC
CGCCATGCCGGCGATAATGGCCTGCTTCTCGCCGAAACGTTTGGTGGCGGGACCAGTGACGAAGGCTTGA
GCGAGGGCGTGCAAGATTCCGAATACCGCAAGCGACAGGCCGATCATCGTCGCGCTCCAGCGAAAGCGGT
CCTCGCCGAAAATGACCCAGAGCGCTGCCGGCACCTGTCCTACGAGTTGCATGATAAAGAAGACAGTCAT
AAGTGCGGCGACGATAGTCATGCCCCGCGCCCACCGGAAGGAGCTGACTGGGTTGAAGGCTCTCAAGGGC
ATCGGTCGAGATCCCGGTGCCTAATGAGTGAGCTAACTTACATTAATTGCGTTGCGCTCACTGCCCGCTT
TCCAGTCGGGAAACCTGTCGTGCCAGCTGCATTAATGAATCGGCCAACGCGCGGGGAGAGGCGGTTTGCG
TATTGGGCGCCAGGGTGGTTTTTCTTTTCACCAGTGAGACGGGCAACAGCTGATTGCCCTTCACCGCCTG
GCCCTGAGAGAGTTGCAGCAAGCGGTCCACGCTGGTTTGCCCCAGCAGGCGAAAATCCTGTTTGATGGTG
GTTAACGGCGGGATATAACATGAGCTGTCTTCGGTATCGTCGTATCCCACTACCGAGATATCCGCACCAA
CGCGCAGCCCGGACTCGGTAATGGCGCGCATTGCGCCCAGCGCCATCTGATCGTTGGCAACCAGCATCGC
AGTGGGAACGATGCCCTCATTCAGCATTTGCATGGTTTGTTGAAAACCGGACATGGCACTCCAGTCGCCT
TCCCGTTCCGCTATCGGCTGAATTTGATTGCGAGTGAGATATTTATGCCAGCCAGCCAGACGCAGACGCG
CCGAGACAGAACTTAATGGGCCCGCTAACAGCGCGATTTGCTGGTGACCCAATGCGACCAGATGCTCCAC
GCCCAGTCGCGTACCGTCTTCATGGGAGAAAATAATACTGTTGATGGGTGTCTGGTCAGAGACATCAAGA
AATAACGCCGGAACATTAGTGCAGGCAGCTTCCACAGCAATGGCATCCTGGTCATCCAGCGGATAGTTAA
TGATCAGCCCACTGACGCGTTGCGCGAGAAGATTGTGCACCGCCGCTTTACAGGCTTCGACGCCGCTTCG
TTCTACCATCGACACCACCACGCTGGCACCCAGTTGATCGGCGCGAGATTTAATCGCCGCGACAATTTGC
GACGGCGCGTGCAGGGCCAGACTGGAGGTGGCAACGCCAATCAGCAACGACTGTTTGCCCGCCAGTTGTT
GTGCCACGCGGTTGGGAATGTAATTCAGCTCCGCCATCGCCGCTTCCACTTTTTCCCGCGTTTTCGCAGA
AACGTGGCTGGCCTGGTTCACCACGCGGGAAACGGTCTGATAAGAGACACCGGCATACTCTGCGACATCG
TATAACGTTACTGGTTTCACATTCACCACCCTGAATTGACTCTCTTCCGGGCGCTATCATGCCATACCGC
GAAAGGTTTTGCGCCATTCGATGGTGTCCGGGATCTCGACGCTCTCCCTTATGCGACTCCTGCATTAGGA
AGCAGCCCAGTAGTAGGTTGAGGCCGTTGAGCACCGCCGCCGCAAGGAATGGTGCATGCAAGGAGATGGC
GCCCAACAGTCCCCCGGCCACGGGGCCTGCCACCATACCCACGCCGAAACAAGCGCTCATGAGCCCGAAG
TGGCGAGCCCGATCTTCCCCATCGGTGATGTCGGCGATATAGGCGCCAGCAACCGCACCTGTGGCGCCGG
TGATGCCGGCCACGATGCGTCCGGCGTAGAGGATCGAGATCTCGATCCCGCGAAATTAATACGACTCACT
ATAGGGGAATTGTGAGCGGATAACAATTCCCCTCTAGAAATAATTTTGTTTAACTTTAAGAAGGAGATAT
ACATATGCAGTATAAACTGGCGCTGAACGGCAAAACCCTGAAAGGCGAAACCACCACCGAAGCGGTGGAT
GCGGCGACCGCGGAAAAAGTGTTTAAACAGTATGCGAACGATAACGGCGTGGATGGCGAATGGACCTATG
ATGATGCGACCAAAACCTTTACCGTGACCGAACTGGTGCCGCGCGGCAGCATTGAAGGCCGCATTCGCGA
AAACCTGAAAGATAGCGGCCTGTTTCTGGAACATCATCATCATCATCATGAAAACCTGTATTTCCAATCT
TATCCGGGCTATCCGCCGCCACCGGGTGGGTATCCGCCGGCGGCACCGGGCGGTGGTCCGTGGGGCGGTG
CGGCGTATCCGCCGCCTCCGTCTATGCCGCCGATTGGCCTGGATAACGTGGCGACCTATGCGGGTCAGTT
TAACCAAGATTATCTGAGCGGCATGGCGGCGAACATGAGCGGCACCTTTGGCGGTGCAAACATGCCGAAC
TTGTACCCGGGCGCTCCGGGTGCGGGGTACCCGCCGGTACCACCTGGTGGGTTTGGGCAGCCGCCGAGCG
CGCAACAGCCTGTTCCGCCGTACGGGATGTACCCGCCGCCGGGCGGCAACCCACCGAGCCGCATGCCGTC
ATATCCACCGTACCCTGGGGCACCGGTCCCTGGTCAACCGATGCCACCGCCTGGGCAACAACCGCCGGGT
GCTTACCCGGGTCAGCCGCCTGTTACGTATCCTGGTCAGCCGCCGGTGCCGCTCCCGGGTCAACAGCAAC
CGGTGCCATCATACCCGGGCTACCCGAGAAGCGGCACCGTAACTCCGGCGGTGCCGCCGACGCAGTTCGG
CAGCAGAGGCACCATCACCGACTGGAGCCATCCGCAGTTTGAAAAATAAGGATCCGGCTGCTAACAAAGC
CCGAAAGGAAGCTGAGTTGGCTGCTGCCACCGCTGAGCAATAACTAGCATAACCCCTTGGGGCCTCTAAA
CGGGTCTTGAGGGGTTTTTTGCTGAAAGGAGGAACTATATCCGGATATCCCGCAAGAGGCCCGGCAGTAC
CGGCATAACCAAGCCTATGCCTACAGCATCCAGGGTGACGGTGCCGAGGATGACGATGAGCGCATTGTTA
GATTTCATACACGGTGCCTGACTGCGTTAGCAATTTAACTGTGATAAACTACCGCATTAAAGCTTATCGA
TGATAAGCTGTCAAACATGAGAATTCTTGAAGACGAAAGGGCCTCGTGATACGCCTATTTTTATAGGTTA
ATGTCATGATAATAATGGTTTCTTAGACGTCAGGTGGCACTTTTCGGGGAAATGTGCGCGGAACCCCTAT
TTGTTTATTTTTCTAAATACATTCAAATATGTATCCGCTCATGAGACAATAACCCTGATAAATGCTTCAA
TAATATTGAAAAAGGAAGAGTATGAGTATTCAACATTTCCGTGTCGCCCTTATTCCCTTTTTTGCGGCAT
TTTGCCTTCCTGTTTTTGCTCACCCAGAAACGCTGGTGAAAGTAAAAGATGCTGAAGATCAGTTGGGTGC
ACGAGTGGGTTACATCGAACTGGATCTCAACAGCGGTAAGATCCTTGAGAGTTTTCGCCCCGAAGAACGT
TTTCCAATGATGAGCACTTTTAAAGTTCTGCTATGTGGCGCGGTATTATCCCGTGTTGACGCCGGGCAAG
AGCAACTCGGTCGCCGCATACACTATTCTCAGAATGACTTGGTTGAGTACTCACCAGTCACAGAAAAGCA
TCTTACGGATGGCATGACAGTAAGAGAATTATGCAGTGCTGCCATAACCATGAGTGATAACACTGCGGCC
AACTTACTTCTGACAACGATCGGAGGACCGAAGGAGCTAACCGCTTTTTTGCACAACATGGGGGATCATG
TAACTCGCCTTGATCGTTGGGAACCGGAGCTGAATGAAGCCATACCAAACGACGAGCGTGACACCACGAT
GCCTGCAGCAATGGCAACAACGTTGCGCAAACTATTAACTGGCGAACTACTTACTCTAGCTTCCCGGCAA
CAATTAATAGACTGGATGGAGGCGGATAAAGTTGCAGGACCACTTCTGCGCTCGGCCCTTCCGGCTGGCT
GGTTTATTGCTGATAAATCTGGAGCCGGTGAGCGTGGGTCTCGCGGTATCATTGCAGCACTGGGGCCAGA
TGGTAAGCCCTCCCGTATCGTAGTTATCTACACGACGGGGAGTCAGGCAACTATGGATGAACGAAATAGA
CAGATCGCTGAGATAGGTGCCTCACTGATTAAGCATTGGTAACTGTCAGACCAAGTTTACTCATATATAC
TTTAGATTGATTTAAAACTTCATTTTTAATTTAAAAGGATCTAGGTGAAGATCCTTTTTGATAATCTCAT
GACCAAAATCCCTTAACGTGAGTTTTCGTTCCACTGAGCGTCAGACCCCGTAGAAAAGATCAAAGGATCT
TCTTGAGATCCTTTTTTTCTGCGCGTAATCTGCTGCTTGCAAACAAAAAAACCACCGCTACCAGCGGTGG
TTTGTTTGCCGGA
Features (pLannotate 1.2.2; 22 found; start..end, strand, type, name):
    694..833     -  misc_feature   bom: basis of mobility region from pBR322
    935..1126    -  CDS            rop: Rop protein, which maintains plasmids at low copy number; rop
   1143..1523    +  CDS            YPB1_ECOLX: Protein predicted: Swiss-Prot protein existence level 4. From Escherichia coli.
   1765..2389    -  CDS            TcR (fragment): tetracycline efflux protein; tet; confers resistance to tetracycline
   2404..2425    -  protein_bind   CAP binding site: CAP binding activates transcription in the presence of cAMP. E. coli catabolite activator protein
   2438..3520    -  CDS            lacI: lac repressor; lacI; The lac repressor binds to the lac operator to inhibit transcription in E. coli. This inhibition can be relieved by adding lactose or isopropyl-β-D-thiogalactopyranoside (IPTG).
   3521..3598    -  promoter       lacI promoter: lacI
   3606..3885    -  CDS            TcR (fragment): tetracycline efflux protein; tet; confers resistance to tetracycline
   3907..3925    +  promoter       T7 promoter: promoter for bacteriophage T7 RNA polymerase
   3926..3950    +  protein_bind   lac operator: The lac repressor binds to the lac operator to inhibit transcription in E. coli. This inhibition can be relieved by adding lactose or isopropyl-β-D-thiogalactopyranoside (IPTG). lac repressor encoded by lacI
   3965..3987    +  RBS            RBS: efficient ribosome binding site from bacteriophage T7 gene 10 (Olins and Rangwala, 1989)
   4001..4162    +  CDS            spg (fragment): SPG1_STRSG - Experimental evidence at protein level: Swiss-Prot protein existence level 1. Binds to the constant Fc region of IgG with high affinity. From Streptococcus sp. group G.
   4163..4180    +  CDS            thrombin site: thrombin recognition and cleavage site
   4232..4250    +  CDS            capTEV™ (fragment): composite tag for in vivo biotinylation, TEV protease cleavage, and 6xHis tagging
   4268..4852    +  CDS            ANXA11 (fragment): ANX11_HUMAN - Also known as ANX11. Experimental evidence at protein level: Swiss-Prot protein existence level 1. Binds specifically to calcyclin in a calcium-dependent manner (By similarity). Required for midbody formation and completion of the terminal phase of cytokinesis. From Homo sapiens (Human).
   4887..4936    +  CDS            SET1 (fragment): solubility-enhancement tag derived from T7 phage gene 10B
   4944..4991    +  terminator     T7 terminator: transcription terminator for bacteriophage T7 RNA polymerase
   5014..5118    -  CDS            TcR (fragment): tetracycline efflux protein; tet; confers resistance to tetracycline
   5166..5194    -  promoter       tet promoter: E. coli promoter for tetracycline efflux protein gene
   5307..5411    +  promoter       AmpR promoter: bla
   5412..6272    +  CDS            AmpR: β-lactamase; bla; confers resistance to ampicillin, carbenicillin, and related antibiotics
   6443..508     +  rep_origin     ori (across the origin): high-copy-number ColE1/pMB1/pBR322/pUC origin of replication
