[The description below was written by a language model from this plasmid's Addgene catalogue record and pLannotate feature annotations shown in this document.]
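Description:
GB1-A11(2-196, G175R)-Strep is a bacterial expression plasmid built on the pET-11a backbone, about 6.5 kb in total, for producing a codon-optimized fragment of human annexin A11 (ANXA11) in E. coli. It replicates from a ColE1/pBR322-type origin. The backbone retains the rop gene and the bom mobility region, consistent with its listing as low copy. Selection is by ampicillin through the β-lactamase gene. The scattered tetracycline-resistance fragments and the tet promoter in the annotation are non-functional pBR322 remnants typical of pET vectors.

Expression is driven by a T7 promoter followed by a lac operator and the phage T7 gene 10 ribosome binding site, and it ends at a T7 terminator. A plasmid-borne lacI gene supplies the repressor, so transcription requires a host that provides T7 RNA polymerase and is induced with IPTG. The encoded fusion begins with the GB1 domain of streptococcal protein G, commonly used to improve solubility and expression. GB1 is followed by a 6xHis tag, a TEV protease cleavage site, annexin A11 residues 2–196 with the G175R substitution, and a C-terminal Strep-II tag. The feature table also detects a thrombin site immediately after GB1. The Strep-II tag is not called explicitly by the annotation, and the short "SET1" match near the terminator is probably residual vector sequence rather than a deliberate tag.

The two affinity tags allow purification from either end, and TEV cleavage removes the GB1-His6 portion. According to the associated publication, the construct was used to study how ALS-linked variants of annexin A11's proline-rich domain affect fibril dissolution mediated by S100A6.
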