Addgene plasmid #196211: GB1-A11(2-196, G175R)-Strep
Purpose: Codon-optimized bacterial expression plasmid. Expresses GB1-His6-TEV-A11(2-196, G175R)-Strep.
Depositing lab: Lalit Deshmukh. Depositing organization: University of California, San Diego (UCSD). Publication: ALS Variants of Annexin A11's Proline-Rich Domain Impair Its S100A6-Mediated Fibril Dissolution. Shihora A, Elias RD, Hammond JA, Ghirlando R, Deshmukh L. ACS Chem Neurosci. 2023 Jul 11. doi: 10.1021/acschemneuro.3c00169. PubMed 37433222.
Backbone
  Vector backbone: pET-11a
  Backbone size w/o insert (bp): 5633
  Total vector size (bp): 6527
  Vector type: Bacterial Expression
Growth in bacteria
  Bacterial resistance: Ampicillin, 100 μg/mL
  Growth temperature: 37°C
  Growth strain: DH5alpha
  Copy number: Low Copy
Gene/Insert
  Gene/Insert name: Annexin A11
  Species: H. sapiens (human)
  Insert size (bp): 894
  Mutation: G175R
  Entrez Gene: ANXA11 (a.k.a. ALS23, ANX11, CAP-50, CAP50, IBMWMA)
  Tag / fusion protein: GB1-6xHis-TEV (N terminal on insert); Strep-II tag (C terminal on insert)
Terms and licenses: Academic/Nonprofit Terms; Industry Terms: Not Available to Industry
How to cite: GB1-A11(2-196, G175R)-Strep was a gift from Lalit Deshmukh (Addgene plasmid # 196211 ; http://n2t.net/addgene:196211 ; RRID:Addgene_196211)
