>Addgene plasmid #196211 | GB1-A11(2-196, G175R)-Strep | depositor partial sequence | sequence record 380578 | Insert
CATATGCAGTATAAACTGGCGCTGAACGGCAAAACCCTGAAAGGCGAAACCACCACCGAAGCGGTGGATG
CGGCGACCGCGGAAAAAGTGTTTAAACAGTATGCGAACGATAACGGCGTGGATGGCGAATGGACCTATGA
TGATGCGACCAAAACCTTTACCGTGACCGAACTGGTGCCGCGCGGCAGCATTGAAGGCCGCATTCGCGAA
AACCTGAAAGATAGCGGCCTGTTTCTGGAACATCATCATCATCATCATGAAAACCTGTATTTCCAATCTT
ATCCGGGCTATCCGCCGCCACCGGGTGGGTATCCGCCGGCGGCACCGGGCGGTGGTCCGTGGGGCGGTGC
GGCGTATCCGCCGCCTCCGTCTATGCCGCCGATTGGCCTGGATAACGTGGCGACCTATGCGGGTCAGTTT
AACCAAGATTATCTGAGCGGCATGGCGGCGAACATGAGCGGCACCTTTGGCGGTGCAAACATGCCGAACT
TGTACCCGGGCGCTCCGGGTGCGGGGTACCCGCCGGTACCACCTGGTGGGTTTGGGCAGCCGCCGAGCGC
GCAACAGCCTGTTCCGCCGTACGGGATGTACCCGCCGCCGGGCGGCAACCCACCGAGCCGCATGCCGTCA
TATCCACCGTACCCTGGGGCACCGGTCCCTGGTCAACCGATGCCACCGCCTGGGCAACAACCGCCGGGTG
CTTACCCGGGTCAGCCGCCTGTTACGTATCCTGGTCAGCCGCCGGTGCCGCTCCCGGGTCAACAGCAACC
GGTGCCATCATACCCGGGCTACCCGAGAAGCGGCACCGTAACTCCGGCGGTGCCGCCGACGCAGTTCGGC
AGCAGAGGCACCATCACCGACTGGAGCCATCCGCAGTTTGAAAAATAAGGATCC
